Addgene plasmid #116203: pHAGE-BRAF-V600_K601delinsE
Purpose: Lentiviral expression of BRAF V600_K601delinsE
Depositing lab: Gordon Mills & Kenneth Scott. Depositing organization: Baylor College of Medicine. Publication: Systematic Functional Annotation of Somatic Mutations in Cancer. Ng PK, Li J, Jeong KJ, Shao S, Chen H, Tsang YH, Sengupta S, Wang Z, Bhavana VH, Tran R, Soewito S, Minussi DC, Moreno D, Kong K, Dogruluk T, Lu H, Gao J, Tokheim C, Zhou DC, Johnson AM, Zeng J, Ip CKM, Ju Z, Wester M, Yu S, Li Y, Vellano CP, Schultz N, Karchin R, Ding L, Lu Y, Cheung LWT, Chen K, Shaw KR, Meric-Bernstam F, Scott KL, Yi S, Sahni N, Liang H, Mills GB. Cancer Cell. 2018 Mar 12;33(3):450-462.e10. doi: 10.1016/j.ccell.2018.01.021. PubMed 29533785.
Backbone
  Vector backbone: pHAGE
  Vector type: Lentiviral
Growth in bacteria
  Bacterial resistance: Ampicillin, 100 μg/mL
  Growth temperature: 37°C
  Growth strain: Stbl3
  Copy number: High Copy
Gene/Insert
  Gene/Insert name: BRAF
  Species: H. sapiens (human)
  Mutation: V600_K601delinsE
  Entrez Gene: BRAF (a.k.a. B-RAF1, B-raf, BRAF-1, BRAF1, NS7, RAFB1)
  Cloning method: Gateway Cloning
Terms and licenses: Academic/Nonprofit Terms; Industry Terms: Not Available to Industry
How to cite: pHAGE-BRAF-V600_K601delinsE was a gift from Gordon Mills & Kenneth Scott (Addgene plasmid # 116203 ; http://n2t.net/addgene:116203 ; RRID:Addgene_116203)
