[The description below was written by a language model from this plasmid's Addgene catalogue record and pLannotate feature annotations shown in this document.]
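Description:
pHAGE-BRAF-V600_K601delinsE is a lentiviral expression plasmid built on the pHAGE backbone for delivering a mutant human BRAF kinase into mammalian cells. In bacteria it is maintained through a high-copy ColE1/pUC-type origin and selected with ampicillin via the β-lactamase gene. The viral portion carries the usual HIV-1-derived transfer-vector elements: a truncated 5' LTR, the Ψ packaging signal with an adjoining gag fragment, the Rev response element for Rev-dependent nuclear export of the genomic RNA, the cPPT/CTS, and a ΔU3 3' LTR that makes the integrated provirus self-inactivating. Packaging functions are not encoded on the plasmid and must be provided separately.

Between the LTRs, the constitutive human EF-1α promoter drives the BRAF open reading frame, which was introduced by Gateway recombination and is therefore flanked by attB1 and attB2 sites. The insert carries the V600_K601delinsE alteration, in which valine 600 and lysine 601 are replaced by a single glutamate at the well-known activation-segment hotspot. Downstream lie short T3 and T7 promoter sequences, an attB4 fragment and a V5 epitope coding segment; the record does not indicate whether the V5 tag is fused in frame to BRAF. An EMCV IRES then allows translation of puromycin N-acetyltransferase from the same transcript, so transduced cells can be selected with puromycin, and a WPRE enhances transcript expression. The construct belongs to a collection made for systematic functional annotation of somatic cancer mutations, and is suited to stable expression of this BRAF variant to assess its effects on signalling and cell behaviour.
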