Features (pLannotate 1.2.2; 30 found; start..end, strand, type, name):
    377..634     +  LTR            5' LTR (truncated): truncated 5' long terminal repeat (LTR) from HIV-1
    681..806     +  misc_feature   HIV-1 Ψ: packaging signal of human immunodeficiency virus type 1
    790..1128    +  CDS            HIV-1 gag (fragment): gag protein from human immunodeficiency virus 1; gag
   1303..1536    +  misc_feature   RRE: The Rev response element (RRE) of HIV-1 allows for Rev-dependent mRNA export from the nucleus to the cytoplasm.
   1913..2013    +  CDS            Rev (fragment): human immunodeficiency virus 1 (HIV-1) Rev protein; rev; enhances nuclear export of unspliced and incompletely spliced viral mRNAs
   2058..2175    +  misc_feature   cPPT/CTS: central polypurine tract and central termination sequence of HIV-1
   2223..3401    +  promoter       EF-1α promoter: strong constitutive promoter for human elongation factor EF-1α
   3422..3442    +  protein_bind   attB1: mutant version of attB; core recombination site for the Gateway® BP reaction BP Clonase™
   3448..5742    +  CDS            BRAF: BRAF_HUMAN - Also known as BRAF1, RAFB1. Experimental evidence at protein level: Swiss-Prot protein existence level 1. Protein kinase involved in the transduction of mitogenic signals from the cell membrane to the nucleus (Probable). Phosphorylates MAP2K1, and thereby activates the MAP kinase signal transduction pathway (PubMed:21441910, PubMed:29433126). May play a role in the postsynaptic responses of hippocampal neurons (PubMed:1508179). From Homo sapiens (Human).
   5747..5771    -  protein_bind   attB2: mutant version of attB; recombination site for the Gateway® BP reaction BP Clonase™
   5779..5797    +  promoter       T3 promoter: promoter for bacteriophage T3 RNA polymerase
   5823..5841    -  promoter       T7 promoter: promoter for bacteriophage T7 RNA polymerase
   5847..5865    -  protein_bind   attB4 (fragment): mutant version of attB; core recombination site for the Gateway® BP reaction BP Clonase™
   5921..5962    +  CDS            V5 tag: epitope tag from simian virus 5
   6088..6550    +  misc_feature   IRES: internal ribosome entry site (IRES) of the encephalomyocarditis virus (EMCV)
   6564..7161    +  CDS            PuroR (fragment): puromycin N-acetyltransferase; pac from Streptomyces; confers resistance to puromycin
   7177..7765    +  misc_feature   WPRE: woodchuck hepatitis virus posttranscriptional regulatory element
   7773..7838    +  CDS            nef (fragment): NEF_HV1Z2 - Experimental evidence at protein level: Swiss-Prot protein existence level 1. Extracellular Nef protein targets CD4(+) T-lymphocytes for apoptosis by interacting with CXCR4 surface receptors. From Human immunodeficiency virus type 1 group M subtype D (isolate Z2/CDC-Z34) (HIV-1).
   7840..8073    +  LTR            3' LTR (ΔU3): self-inactivating 3' long terminal repeat (LTR) from HIV-1
   8278..8382    +  promoter       AmpR promoter: bla
   8383..9243    +  CDS            AmpR: β-lactamase; bla; confers resistance to ampicillin, carbenicillin, and related antibiotics
   9414..10002   +  rep_origin     ori: high-copy-number ColE1/pMB1/pBR322/pUC origin of replication
  10185..10239   +  CDS            lacI (fragment): lac repressor; lacI; The lac repressor binds to the lac operator to inhibit transcription in E. coli. This inhibition can be relieved by adding lactose or isopropyl-β-D-thiogalactopyranoside (IPTG).
  10245..10338   +  rep_origin     SV40 ori (fragment): SV40 origin of replication
  10363..10400   +  CDS            lacI (fragment): lac repressor; lacI; The lac repressor binds to the lac operator to inhibit transcription in E. coli. This inhibition can be relieved by adding lactose or isopropyl-β-D-thiogalactopyranoside (IPTG).
  10413..10434   +  protein_bind   CAP binding site: CAP binding activates transcription in the presence of cAMP. E. coli catabolite activator protein
  10449..10479   +  promoter       lac promoter: promoter for the E. coli lac operon
  10483..10505   +  protein_bind   lac operator (fragment): The lac repressor binds to the lac operator to inhibit transcription in E. coli. This inhibition can be relieved by adding lactose or isopropyl-β-D-thiogalactopyranoside (IPTG). lac repressor encoded by lacI
  10537..10620   +  polyA_signal   SV40 poly(A) signal (fragment): SV40 polyadenylation signal
  10787..329     +  CDS            nef (fragment) (across the origin): NEF_HV1BR - Experimental evidence at protein level: Swiss-Prot protein existence level 1. Extracellular Nef protein targets CD4(+) T-lymphocytes for apoptosis by interacting with CXCR4 surface receptors (PubMed:14990729). From Human immunodeficiency virus type 1 group M subtype B (isolate BRU/LAI) (HIV-1).
>Addgene plasmid #116203 | pHAGE-BRAF-V600_K601delinsE | addgene full sequence | sequence record 231466 | Addgene NGS Result
TGGAAGGGCTAATTCACTCCCAAAGAAGACAAGATATCCTTGATCTGTGGATCTACCACACACAAGGCTA
CTTCCCTGATTAGCAGAACTACACACCAGGGCCAGGGGTCAGATATCCACTGACCTTTGGATGGTGCTAC
AAGCTAGTACCAGTTGAGCCAGATAAGGTAGAAGAGGCCAATAAAGGAGAGAACACCAGCTTGTTACACC
CTGTGAGCCTGCATGGGATGGATGACCCGGAGAGAGAAGTGTTAGAGTGGAGGTTTGACAGCCGCCTAGC
ATTTCATCACGTGGCCCGAGAGCTGCATCCGGAGTACTTCAAGAACTGCTGATATCGAGCTTGCTACAAG
GGACTTTCCGCTGGGGACTTTCCAGGGAGGCGTGGCCTGGGCGGGACTGGGGAGTGGCGAGCCCTCAGAT
CCTGCATATAAGCAGCTGCTTTTTGCCTGTACTGGGTCTCTCTGGTTAGACCAGATCTGAGCCTGGGAGC
TCTCTGGCTAACTAGGGAACCCACTGCTTAAGCCTCAATAAAGCTTGCCTTGAGTGCTTCAAGTAGTGTG
TGCCCGTCTGTTGTGTGACTCTGGTAACTAGAGATCCCTCAGACCCTTTTAGTCAGTGTGGAAAATCTCT
AGCAGTGGCGCCCGAACAGGGACTTGAAAGCGAAAGGGAAACCAGAGGAGCTCTCTCGACGCAGGACTCG
GCTTGCTGAAGCGCGCACGGCAAGAGGCGAGGGGCGGCGACTGGTGAGTACGCCAAAAATTTTGACTAGC
GGAGGCTAGAAGGAGAGAGATGGGTGCGAGAGCGTCAGTATTAAGCGGGGGAGAATTAGATCGCGATGGG
AAAAAATTCGGTTAAGGCCAGGGGGAAAGAAAAAATATAAATTAAAACATATAGTATGGGCAAGCAGGGA
GCTAGAACGATTCGCAGTTAATCCTGGCCTGTTAGAAACATCAGAAGGCTGTAGACAAATACTGGGACAG
CTACAACCATCCCTTCAGACAGGATCAGAAGAACTTAGATCATTATATAATACAGTAGCAACCCTCTATT
GTGTGCATCAAAGGATAGAGATAAAAGACACCAAGGAAGCTTTAGACAAGATAGAGGAAGAGCAAAACAA
AAGTAAGACCACCGCACAGCAAGCGGCCGGCCGCTGATCTTCAGACCTGGAGGAGGAGATATGAGGGACA
ATTGGAGAAGTGAATTATATAAATATAAAGTAGTAAAAATTGAACCATTAGGAGTAGCACCCACCAAGGC
AAAGAGAAGAGTGGTGCAGAGAGAAAAAAGAGCAGTGGGAATAGGAGCTTTGTTCCTTGGGTTCTTGGGA
GCAGCAGGAAGCACTATGGGCGCAGCGTCAATGACGCTGACGGTACAGGCCAGACAATTATTGTCTGGTA
TAGTGCAGCAGCAGAACAATTTGCTGAGGGCTATTGAGGCGCAACAGCATCTGTTGCAACTCACAGTCTG
GGGCATCAAGCAGCTCCAGGCAAGAATCCTGGCTGTGGAAAGATACCTAAAGGATCAACAGCTCCTGGGG
ATTTGGGGTTGCTCTGGAAAACTCATTTGCACCACTGCTGTGCCTTGGAATGCTAGTTGGAGTAATAAAT
CTCTGGAACAGATTTGGAATCACACGACCTGGATGGAGTGGGACAGAGAAATTAACAATTACACAAGCTT
AATACACTCCTTAATTGAAGAATCGCAAAACCAGCAAGAAAAGAATGAACAAGAATTATTGGAATTAGAT
AAATGGGCAAGTTTGTGGAATTGGTTTAACATAACAAATTGGCTGTGGTATATAAAATTATTCATAATGA
TAGTAGGAGGCTTGGTAGGTTTAAGAATAGTTTTTGCTGTACTTTCTATAGTGAATAGAGTTAGGCAGGG
ATATTCACCATTATCGTTTCAGACCCACCTCCCAACCCCGAGGGGACCCGACAGGCCCGAAGGAATAGAA
GAAGAAGGTGGAGAGAGAGACAGAGACAGATCCATTCGATTAGTGAACGGATCTCGACGGTATCGCCGAA
TTCACAAATGGCAGTATTCATCCACAATTTTAAAAGAAAAGGGGGGATTGGGGGGTACAGTGCAGGGGAA
AGAATAGTAGACATAATAGCAACAGACATACAAACTAAAGAATTACAAAAACAAATTACAAAAATTCAAA
ATTTTCGGGTTTATTACAGGGACAGCAGAGATCCAGTTTGGACTAGTCGTGAGGCTCCGGTGCCCGTCAG
TGGGCAGAGCGCACATCGCCCACAGTCCCCGAGAAGTTGGGGGGAGGGGTCGGCAATTGAACCGGTGCCT
AGAGAAGGTGGCGCGGGGTAAACTGGGAAAGTGATGTCGTGTACTGGCTCCGCCTTTTTCCCGAGGGTGG
GGGAGAACCGTATATAAGTGCAGTAGTCGCCGTGAACGTTCTTTTTCGCAACGGGTTTGCCGCCAGAACA
CAGGTAAGTGCCGTGTGTGGTTCCCGCGGGCCTGGCCTCTTTACGGGTTATGGCCCTTGCGTGCCTTGAA
TTACTTCCACCTGGCTGCAGTACGTGATTCTTGATCCCGAGCTTCGGGTTGGAAGTGGGTGGGAGAGTTC
GAGGCCTTGCGCTTAAGGAGCCCCTTCGCCTCGTGCTTGAGTTGAGGCCTGGCCTGGGCGCTGGGGCCGC
CGCGTGCGAATCTGGTGGCACCTTCGCGCCTGTCTCGCTGCTTTCGATAAGTCTCTAGCCATTTAAAATT
TTTGATGACCTGCTGCGACGCTTTTTTTCTGGCAAGATAGTCTTGTAAATGCGGGCCAAGATCTGCACAC
TGGTATTTCGGTTTTTGGGGCCGCGGGCGGCGACGGGGCCCGTGCGTCCCAGCGCACATGTTCGGCGAGG
CGGGGCCTGCGAGCGCGGCCACCGAGAATCGGACGGGGGTAGTCTCAAGCTGGCCGGCCTGCTCTGGTGC
CTGGCCTCGCGCCGCCGTGTATCGCCCCGCCCTGGGCGGCAAGGCTGGCCCGGTCGGCACCAGTTGCGTG
AGCGGAAAGATGGCCGCTTCCCGGCCCTGCTGCAGGGAGCTCAAAATGGAGGACGCGGCGCTCGGGAGAG
CGGGCGGGTGAGTCACCCACACAAAGGAAAAGGGCCTTTCCGTCCTCAGCCGTCGCTTCATGTGACTCCA
CGGAGTACCGGGCGCCGTCCAGGCACCTCGATTAGTTCTCGAGCTTTTGGAGTACGTCGTCTTTAGGTTG
GGGGGAGGGGTTTTATGCGATGGAGTTTCCCCACACTGAGTGGGTGGAGACTGAAGTTAGGCCAGCTTGG
CACTTGATGTAATTCTCCTTGGAATTTGCCCTTTTTGAGTTTGGATCTTGGTTCATTCTCAAGCCTCAGA
CAGTGGTTCAAAGTTTTTTTCTTCCATTTCAGGTGTCGTGAAGCGGCCCTGCAGATATCAACAAGTTTGT
ACAAAAAAGCAGGCACCATGGCGGCGCTGAGCGGTGGCGGTGGTGGCGGCGCGGAGCCGGGCCAGGCTCT
GTTCAACGGGGACATGGAGCCCGAGGCCGGCGCCGGCGCCGGCGCCGCGGCCTCTTCGGCTGCGGACCCT
GCCATTCCGGAGGAGGTGTGGAATATCAAACAAATGATTAAGTTGACACAGGAACATATAGAGGCCCTAT
TGGACAAATTTGGTGGGGAGCATAATCCACCATCAATATATCTGGAGGCCTATGAAGAATACACCAGCAA
GCTAGATGCACTCCAACAAAGAGAACAACAGTTATTGGAATCTCTGGGGAACGGAACTGATTTTTCTGTT
TCTAGCTCTGCATCAATGGATACCGTTACATCTTCTTCCTCTTCTAGCCTTTCAGTGCTACCTTCATCTC
TTTCAGTTTTTCAAAATCCCACAGATGTGGCACGGAGCAACCCCAAGTCACCACAAAAACCTATCGTTAG
AGTCTTCCTGCCCAACAAACAGAGGACAGTGGTACCTGCAAGGTGTGGAGTTACAGTCCGAGACAGTCTA
AAGAAAGCACTGATGATGAGAGGTCTAATCCCAGAGTGCTGTGCTGTTTACAGAATTCAGGATGGAGAGA
AGAAACCAATTGGTTGGGACACTGATATTTCCTGGCTTACTGGAGAAGAATTGCATGTGGAAGTGTTGGA
GAATGTTCCACTTACAACACACAACTTTGTACGAAAAACGTTTTTCACCTTAGCATTTTGTGACTTTTGT
CGAAAGCTGCTTTTCCAGGGTTTCCGCTGTCAAACATGTGGTTATAAATTTCACCAGCGTTGTAGTACAG
AAGTTCCACTGATGTGTGTTAATTATGACCAACTTGATTTGCTGTTTGTCTCCAAGTTCTTTGAACACCA
CCCAATACCACAGGAAGAGGCGTCCTTAGCAGAGACTGCCCTAACATCTGGATCATCCCCTTCCGCACCC
GCCTCGGACTCTATTGGGCCCCAAATTCTCACCAGTCCGTCTCCTTCAAAATCCATTCCAATTCCACAGC
CCTTCCGACCAGCAGATGAAGATCATCGAAATCAATTTGGGCAACGAGACCGATCCTCATCAGCTCCCAA
TGTGCATATAAACACAATAGAACCTGTCAATATTGATGACTTGATTAGAGACCAAGGATTTCGTGGTGAT
GGAGGATCAACCACAGGTTTGTCTGCTACCCCCCCTGCCTCATTACCTGGCTCACTAACTAACGTGAAAG
CCTTACAGAAATCTCCAGGACCTCAGCGAGAAAGGAAGTCATCTTCATCCTCAGAAGACAGGAATCGAAT
GAAAACACTTGGTAGACGGGACTCGAGTGATGATTGGGAGATTCCTGATGGGCAGATTACAGTGGGACAA
AGAATTGGATCTGGATCATTTGGAACAGTCTACAAGGGAAAGTGGCATGGTGATGTGGCAGTGAAAATGT
TGAATGTGACAGCACCTACACCTCAGCAGTTACAAGCCTTCAAAAATGAAGTAGGAGTACTCAGGAAAAC
ACGACATGTGAATATCCTACTCTTCATGGGCTATTCCACAAAGCCACAACTGGCTATTGTTACCCAGTGG
TGTGAGGGCTCCAGCTTGTATCACCATCTCCATATCATTGAGACCAAATTTGAGATGATCAAACTTATAG
ATATTGCACGACAGACTGCACAGGGCATGGATTACTTACACGCCAAGTCAATCATCCACAGAGACCTCAA
GAGTAATAATATATTTCTTCATGAAGACCTCACAGTAAAAATAGGTGATTTTGGTCTAGCTACAGAATCT
CGATGGAGTGGGTCCCATCAGTTTGAACAGTTGTCTGGATCCATTTTGTGGATGGCACCAGAAGTCATCA
GAATGCAAGATAAAAATCCATACAGCTTTCAGTCAGATGTATATGCATTTGGAATTGTTCTGTATGAATT
GATGACTGGACAGTTACCTTATTCAAACATCAACAACAGGGACCAGATAATTTTTATGGTGGGACGAGGA
TACCTGTCTCCAGATCTCAGTAAGGTACGGAGTAACTGTCCAAAAGCCATGAAGAGATTAATGGCAGAGT
GCCTCAAAAAGAAAAGAGATGAGAGACCACTCTTTCCCCAAATTCTCGCCTCTATTGAGCTGCTGGCCCG
CTCATTGCCAAAAATTCACCGCAGTGCATCAGAACCCTCCTTGAATCGGGCTGGTTTCCAAACAGAGGAT
TTTAGTCTATATGCTTGTGCTTCTCCAAAAACACCCATCCAGGCAGGGGGATATGGTGCGTTTCCTGTCC
ACTAGAACCCAGCTTTCTTGTACAAAGTGGTGATATCCAATTAACCCTCACTAAAGGTATTGTTGAATGT
GTTTAAAGAGACCCTATAGTGAGTCGTATTACCACCCAACTTTTCTATACAAAGTGGTTGATATCCAGCA
CAGTGGCGGCCGCTCGAGTCTAGAGGGCCCGCGGTTCGAAGGTAAGCCTATCCCTAACCCTCTCCTCGGT
CTCGATTCTACGCGTACCGGTTAGTAATGAGATCCCTCCCCCCCCCCTAACGTTACTGGCCGAAGCCGCT
TGGAATAAGGCCGGTGTGCGTTTGTCTATATGTTATTTTCCACCATATTGCCGTCTTTTGGCAATGTGAG
GGCCCGGAAACCTGGCCCTGTCTTCTTGACGAGCATTCCTAGGGGTCTTTCCCCTCTCGCCAAAGGAATG
CAAGGTCTGTTGAATGTCGTGAAGGAAGCAGTTCCTCTGGAAGCTTCTTGAAGACAAACAACGTCTGTAG
CGACCCTTTGCAGGCAGCGGAACCCCCCACCTGGCGACAGGTGCCTCTGCGGCCAAAAGCCACGTGTATA
AGATACACCTGCAAAGGCGGCACAACCCCAGTGCCACGTTGTGAGTTGGATAGTTGTGGAAAGAGTCAAA
TGGCTCTCCTCAAGCGTATTCAACAAGGGGCTGAAGGATGCCCAGAAGGTACCCCATTGTATGGGATCTG
ATCTGGGGCCTCGGTGCACATGCTTTACATGTGTTTAGTCGAGGTTAAAAAAACGTCTAGGCCCCCCGAA
CCACGGGGACGTGGTTTTCCTTTGAAAAACACGATGATAATATGGCCACACATATGACCGAGTACAAGCC
CACGGTGCGCCTCGCCACCCGCGACGACGTCCCCAGGGCCGTACGCACCCTCGCCGCCGCGTTCGCCGAC
TACCCCGCCACGCGCCACACCGTCGATCCGGACCGCCACATCGAGCGGGTCACCGAGCTGCAAGAACTCT
TCCTCACGCGCGTCGGGCTCGACATCGGCAAGGTGTGGGTCGCGGACGACGGCGCCGCGGTGGCGGTCTG
GACCACGCCGGAGAGCGTCGAAGCGGGGGCGGTGTTCGCCGAGATCGGCCCGCGCATGGCCGAGTTGAGC
GGTTCCCGGCTGGCCGCGCAGCAACAGATGGAAGGCCTCCTGGCGCCGCACCGGCCCAAGGAGCCCGCGT
GGTTCCTGGCCACCGTCGGCGTCTCGCCCGACCACCAGGGCAAGGGTCTGGGCAGCGCCGTCGTGCTCCC
CGGAGTGGAGGCGGCCGAGCGCGCCGGGGTGCCCGCCTTCCTGGAGACCTCCGCGCCCCGCAACCTCCCC
TTCTACGAGCGGCTCGGCTTCACCGTCACCGCCGACGTCGAGGTGCCCGAAGGACCGCGCACCTGGTGCA
TGACCCGCAAGCCCGGTGCCTAAATCGATAGATCCTAATCAACCTCTGGATTACAAAATTTGTGAAAGAT
TGACTGGTATTCTTAACTATGTTGCTCCTTTTACGCTATGTGGATACGCTGCTTTAATGCCTTTGTATCA
TGCTATTGCTTCCCGTATGGCTTTCATTTTCTCCTCCTTGTATAAATCCTGGTTGCTGTCTCTTTATGAG
GAGTTGTGGCCCGTTGTCAGGCAACGTGGCGTGGTGTGCACTGTGTTTGCTGACGCAACCCCCACTGGTT
GGGGCATTGCCACCACCTGTCAGCTCCTTTCCGGGACTTTCGCTTTCCCCCTCCCTATTGCCACGGCGGA
ACTCATCGCCGCCTGCCTTGCCCGCTGCTGGACAGGGGCTCGGCTGTTGGGCACTGACAATTCCGTGGTG
TTGTCGGGGAAATCATCGTCCTTTCCTTGGCTGCTCGCCTGTGTTGCCACCTGGATTCTGCGCGGGACGT
CCTTCTGCTACGTCCCTTCGGCCCTCAATCCAGCGGACCTTCCTTCCCGCGGCCTGCTGCCGGCTCTGCG
GCCTCTTCCGCGTCTTCGCCTTCGCCCTCAGACGAGTCGGATCTCCCTTTGGGCCGCCTCCCCGCCTGAG
ATCCTTTAAGACCAATGACTTACAAGGCAGCTGTAGATCTTAGCCACTTTTTAAAAGAAAAGGGGGGACT
GGAAGGGCTAATTCACTCCCAACGAAGACAAGATCTGCTTTTTGCTTGTACTGGGTCTCTCTGGTTAGAC
CAGATCTGAGCCTGGGAGCTCTCTGGCTAACTAGGGAACCCACTGCTTAAGCCTCAATAAAGCTTGCCTT
GAGTGCTTCAAGTAGTGTGTGCCCGTCTGTTGTGTGACTCTGGTAACTAGAGATCCCTCAGACCCTTTTA
GTCAGTGTGGAAAATCTCTAGCAGTAGTAGTTCATGTCATCTTATTATTCAGTATTTATAACTTGCAAAG
AAATGAATATCAGAGAGTGAGAGGCCCGGGTTAATTAAGGAAAGGGCTAGATCATTCTTGAAGACGAAAG
GGCCTCGTGATACGCCTATTTTTATAGGTTAATGTCATGATAATAATGGTTTCTTAGACGTCAGGTGGCA
CTTTTCGGGGAAATGTGCGCGGAACCCCTATTTGTTTATTTTTCTAAATACATTCAAATATGTATCCGCT
CATGAGACAATAACCCTGATAAATGCTTCAATAATATTGAAAAAGGAAGAGTATGAGTATTCAACATTTC
CGTGTCGCCCTTATTCCCTTTTTTGCGGCATTTTGCCTTCCTGTTTTTGCTCACCCAGAAACGCTGGTGA
AAGTAAAAGATGCTGAAGATCAGTTGGGTGCACGAGTGGGTTACATCGAACTGGATCTCAACAGCGGTAA
GATCCTTGAGAGTTTTCGCCCCGAAGAACGTTTTCCAATGATGAGCACTTTTAAAGTTCTGCTATGTGGC
GCGGTATTATCCCGTGTTGACGCCGGGCAAGAGCAACTCGGTCGCCGCATACACTATTCTCAGAATGACT
TGGTTGAGTACTCACCAGTCACAGAAAAGCATCTTACGGATGGCATGACAGTAAGAGAATTATGCAGTGC
TGCCATAACCATGAGTGATAACACTGCGGCCAACTTACTTCTGACAACGATCGGAGGACCGAAGGAGCTA
ACCGCTTTTTTGCACAACATGGGGGATCATGTAACTCGCCTTGATCGTTGGGAACCGGAGCTGAATGAAG
CCATACCAAACGACGAGCGTGACACCACGATGCCTGTAGCAATGGCAACAACGTTGCGCAAACTATTAAC
TGGCGAACTACTTACTCTAGCTTCCCGGCAACAATTAATAGACTGGATGGAGGCGGATAAAGTTGCAGGA
CCACTTCTGCGCTCGGCCCTTCCGGCTGGCTGGTTTATTGCTGATAAATCTGGAGCCGGTGAGCGTGGGT
CTCGCGGTATCATTGCAGCACTGGGGCCAGATGGTAAGCCCTCCCGTATCGTAGTTATCTACACGACGGG
GAGTCAGGCAACTATGGATGAACGAAATAGACAGATCGCTGAGATAGGTGCCTCACTGATTAAGCATTGG
TAACTGTCAGACCAAGTTTACTCATATATACTTTAGATTGATTTAAAACTTCATTTTTAATTTAAAAGGA
TCTAGGTGAAGATCCTTTTTGATAATCTCATGACCAAAATCCCTTAACGTGAGTTTTCGTTCCACTGAGC
GTCAGACCCCGTAGAAAAGATCAAAGGATCTTCTTGAGATCCTTTTTTTCTGCGCGTAATCTGCTGCTTG
CAAACAAAAAAACCACCGCTACCAGCGGTGGTTTGTTTGCCGGATCAAGAGCTACCAACTCTTTTTCCGA
AGGTAACTGGCTTCAGCAGAGCGCAGATACCAAATACTGTTCTTCTAGTGTAGCCGTAGTTAGGCCACCA
CTTCAAGAACTCTGTAGCACCGCCTACATACCTCGCTCTGCTAATCCTGTTACCAGTGGCTGCTGCCAGT
GGCGATAAGTCGTGTCTTACCGGGTTGGACTCAAGACGATAGTTACCGGATAAGGCGCAGCGGTCGGGCT
GAACGGGGGGTTCGTGCACACAGCCCAGCTTGGAGCGAACGACCTACACCGAACTGAGATACCTACAGCG
TGAGCTATGAGAAAGCGCCACGCTTCCCGAAGGGAGAAAGGCGGACAGGTATCCGGTAAGCGGCAGGGTC
GGAACAGGAGAGCGCACGAGGGAGCTTCCAGGGGGAAACGCCTGGTATCTTTATAGTCCTGTCGGGTTTC
GCCACCTCTGACTTGAGCGTCGATTTTTGTGATGCTCGTCAGGGGGGCGGAGCCTATGGAAAAACGCCAG
CAACGCGGCCTTTTTACGGTTCCTGGCCTTTTGCTGGCCTTTTGCTCACATGTTCTTTCCTGCGTTATCC
CCTGATTCTGTGGATAACCGTATTACCGCCTTTGAGTGAGCTGATACCGCTCGCCGCAGCCGAACGACCG
AGCGCAGCGAGTCAGTGAGCGAGGAAGCGGAAGAGCGCCCAATACGCAAACCGCCTCTCCCCGCGCGTTG
GCCGATTCATTAATGCAGCAAGCTCATGGCTGACTAATTTTTTTTATTTATGCAGAGGCCGAGGCCGCCT
CGGCCTCTGAGCTATTCCAGAAGTAGTGAGGAGGCTTTTTTGGAGGCCTAGGCTTTTGCAAAAAGCTCCC
CGTGGCACGACAGGTTTCCCGACTGGAAAGCGGGCAGTGAGCGCAACGCAATTAATGTGAGTTAGCTCAC
TCATTAGGCACCCCAGGCTTTACACTTTATGCTTCCGGCTCGTATGTTGTGTGGAATTGTGAGCGGATAA
CAATTTCACACAGGAAACAGCTATGACATGATTACGAATTTCACAAATAAAGCATTTTTTTCACTGCATT
CTAGTTGTGGTTTGTCCAAACTCATCAATGTATCTTATCATGTCTGGATCAACTGGATAACTCAAGCTAA
CCAAAATCATCCCAAACTTCCCACCCCATACCCTATTACCACTGCCAATTACCTGTGGTTTCATTTACTC
TAAACCTGTGATTCCTCTGAATTATTTTCATTTTAAAGAAATTGTATTTGTTAAATATGTACTACAAACT
TAGTAGT
