>Addgene plasmid #116203 | pHAGE-BRAF-V600_K601delinsE | depositor partial sequence | sequence record 219076 | insert
ATGGCGGCGCTGAGCGGTGGCGGTGGTGGCGGCGCGGAGCCGGGCCAGGCTCTGTTCAACGGGGACATGG
AGCCCGAGGCCGGCGCCGGCGCCGGCGCCGCGGCCTCTTCGGCTGCGGACCCTGCCATTCCGGAGGAGGT
GTGGAATATCAAACAAATGATTAAGTTGACACAGGAACATATAGAGGCCCTATTGGACAAATTTGGTGGG
GAGCATAATCCACCATCAATATATCTGGAGGCCTATGAAGAATACACCAGCAAGCTAGATGCACTCCAAC
AAAGAGAACAACAGTTATTGGAATCTCTGGGGAACGGAACTGATTTTTCTGTTTCTAGCTCTGCATCAAT
GGATACCGTTACATCTTCTTCCTCTTCTAGCCTTTCAGTGCTACCTTCATCTCTTTCAGTTTTTCAAAAT
CCCACAGATGTGGCACGGAGCAACCCCAAGTCACCACAAAAACCTATCGTTAGAGTCTTCCTGCCCAACA
AACAGAGGACAGTGGTACCTGCAAGGTGTGGAGTTACAGTCCGAGACAGTCTAAAGAAAGCACTGATGAT
GAGAGGTCTAATCCCAGAGTGCTGTGCTGTTTACAGAATTCAGGATGGAGAGAAGAAACCAATTGGTTGG
GACACTGATATTTCCTGGCTTACTGGAGAAGAATTGCATGTGGAAGTGTTGGAGAATGTTCCACTTACAA
CACACAACTTTGTACGAAAAACGTTTTTCACCTTAGCATTTTGTGACTTTTGTCGAAAGCTGCTTTTCCA
GGGTTTCCGCTGTCAAACATGTGGTTATAAATTTCACCAGCGTTGTAGTACAGAAGTTCCACTGATGTGT
GTTAATTATGACCAACTTGATTTGCTGTTTGTCTCCAAGTTCTTTGAACACCACCCAATACCACAGGAAG
AGGCGTCCTTAGCAGAGACTGCCCTAACATCTGGATCATCCCCTTCCGCACCCGCCTCGGACTCTATTGG
GCCCCAAATTCTCACCAGTCCGTCTCCTTCAAAATCCATTCCAATTCCACAGCCCTTCCGACCAGCAGAT
GAAGATCATCGAAATCAATTTGGGCAACGAGACCGATCCTCATCAGCTCCCAATGTGCATATAAACACAA
TAGAACCTGTCAATATTGATGACTTGATTAGAGACCAAGGATTTCGTGGTGATGGAGGATCAACCACAGG
TTTGTCTGCTACCCCCCCTGCCTCATTACCTGGCTCACTAACTAACGTGAAAGCCTTACAGAAATCTCCA
GGACCTCAGCGAGAAAGGAAGTCATCTTCATCCTCAGAAGACAGGAATCGAATGAAAACACTTGGTAGAC
GGGACTCGAGTGATGATTGGGAGATTCCTGATGGGCAGATTACAGTGGGACAAAGAATTGGATCTGGATC
ATTTGGAACAGTCTACAAGGGAAAGTGGCATGGTGATGTGGCAGTGAAAATGTTGAATGTGACAGCACCT
ACACCTCAGCAGTTACAAGCCTTCAAAAATGAAGTAGGAGTACTCAGGAAAACACGACATGTGAATATCC
TACTCTTCATGGGCTATTCCACAAAGCCACAACTGGCTATTGTTACCCAGTGGTGTGAGGGCTCCAGCTT
GTATCACCATCTCCATATCATTGAGACCAAATTTGAGATGATCAAACTTATAGATATTGCACGACAGACT
GCACAGGGCATGGATTACTTACACGCCAAGTCAATCATCCACAGAGACCTCAAGAGTAATAATATATTTC
TTCATGAAGACCTCACAGTAAAAATAGGTGATTTTGGTCTAGCTACAGAATCTCGATGGAGTGGGTCCCA
TCAGTTTGAACAGTTGTCTGGATCCATTTTGTGGATGGCACCAGAAGTCATCAGAATGCAAGATAAAAAT
CCATACAGCTTTCAGTCAGATGTATATGCATTTGGAATTGTTCTGTATGAATTGATGACTGGACAGTTAC
CTTATTCAAACATCAACAACAGGGACCAGATAATTTTTATGGTGGGACGAGGATACCTGTCTCCAGATCT
CAGTAAGGTACGGAGTAACTGTCCAAAAGCCATGAAGAGATTAATGGCAGAGTGCCTCAAAAAGAAAAGA
GATGAGAGACCACTCTTTCCCCAAATTCTCGCCTCTATTGAGCTGCTGGCCCGCTCATTGCCAAAAATTC
ACCGCAGTGCATCAGAACCCTCCTTGAATCGGGCTGGTTTCCAAACAGAGGATTTTAGTCTATATGCTTG
TGCTTCTCCAAAAACACCCATCCAGGCAGGGGGATATGGTGCGTTTCCTGTCCACTAG
